Addgene plasmid #125844: pLVX-M-Flag-BAP1-L49V
Purpose: express mutant BAP1-L49V
Depositing lab: Boyi Gan. Depositing organization: University of Texas MD Anderson Cancer Center. Publication: BAP1 links metabolic regulation of ferroptosis to tumour suppression. Zhang Y, Shi J, Liu X, Feng L, Gong Z, Koppula P, Sirohi K, Li X, Wei Y, Lee H, Zhuang L, Chen G, Xiao ZD, Hung MC, Chen J, Huang P, Li W, Gan B. Nat Cell Biol. 2018 Oct;20(10):1181-1192. doi: 10.1038/s41556-018-0178-0. Epub 2018 Sep 10. PubMed 30202049.
Backbone
  Vector backbone: pLVX-puro
  Vector type: Lentiviral
  Selectable markers: Puromycin
Growth in bacteria
  Bacterial resistance: Ampicillin, 100 μg/mL
  Growth temperature: 37°C
  Growth strain: NEB Stable
  Copy number: High Copy
Gene/Insert
  Gene/Insert name: BAP1 (BRCA1 associated protein 1)
  Species: H. sapiens (human)
  Mutation: L49V
  Entrez Gene: BAP1 (a.k.a. HUCEP-13, KURIS, TPDS1, UBM2, UCHL2, UVM2, hucep-6)
  Tag / fusion protein: Flag (N terminal on insert)
  Cloning method: Restriction Enzyme; 5′ cloning site Unknown (unknown if destroyed)
Terms and licenses: Academic/Nonprofit Terms; Industry Terms: Not Available to Industry
How to cite: pLVX-M-Flag-BAP1-L49V was a gift from Boyi Gan (Addgene plasmid # 125844 ; http://n2t.net/addgene:125844 ; RRID:Addgene_125844)
