[The description below was written by a language model from this plasmid's Addgene catalogue record and pLannotate feature annotations shown in this document.]
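Description:
pLVX-M-Flag-BAP1-L49V is an HIV-1-based lentiviral expression plasmid built on the pLVX-puro backbone, designed to express a point mutant of human BAP1 (BRCA1 associated protein 1) in mammalian cells. It is propagated in E. coli through a high-copy ColE1/pUC-type origin with ampicillin selection from the β-lactamase gene. The record names a recombination-tolerant strain, as is usual for plasmids carrying repeated LTR sequences. Remnants of the lac promoter/operator region and an SV40 polyadenylation signal lie in the bacterial backbone outside the viral unit.

The transfer cassette is bounded by two HIV-1 LTR sequences. It contains the Ψ packaging signal with an adjoining gag fragment, the Rev response element for Rev-dependent nuclear export of the genomic RNA, and the cPPT/CTS element, which aids nuclear import of the reverse-transcribed genome. Both LTRs are flanked by nef-derived sequence, a carry-over from the parental provirus. Within the cassette, the CMV immediate-early enhancer and promoter drive an N-terminally Flag-tagged BAP1 open reading frame carrying the L49V substitution. The annotation tool detects only a short match to a 3xFLAG element, which fits a single Flag epitope. Downstream, a mouse PGK promoter drives puromycin N-acetyltransferase for selection of transduced cells, and a WPRE boosts transcript stability and expression.

The stated purpose is simply to express mutant BAP1-L49V. After packaging with helper plasmids, the vector would allow stable expression in puromycin-selected cells, with the Flag tag available for detection or pull-down. The associated publication concerns BAP1 in ferroptosis regulation and tumour suppression, but the record does not describe the functional consequence of the L49V change.
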