Features (pLannotate 1.2.2; 25 found; start..end, strand, type, name):
    377..634     +  LTR            5' LTR (truncated): truncated 5' long terminal repeat (LTR) from HIV-1
    681..806     +  misc_feature   HIV-1 Ψ: packaging signal of human immunodeficiency virus type 1
    790..1128    +  CDS            HIV-1 gag (fragment): gag protein from human immunodeficiency virus 1; gag
   1303..1536    +  misc_feature   RRE: The Rev response element (RRE) of HIV-1 allows for Rev-dependent mRNA export from the nucleus to the cytoplasm.
   1913..2013    +  CDS            Rev (fragment): human immunodeficiency virus 1 (HIV-1) Rev protein; rev; enhances nuclear export of unspliced and incompletely spliced viral mRNAs
   2028..2143    +  misc_feature   cPPT/CTS: central polypurine tract and central termination sequence of HIV-1 (lacking the first T)
   2201..2504    +  enhancer       CMV enhancer: human cytomegalovirus immediate early enhancer
   2505..2708    +  promoter       CMV promoter: human cytomegalovirus (CMV) immediate early promoter
   2793..2824    +  misc_feature   MCS (fragment): multiple cloning site
   2839..2859    +  CDS            3xFLAG (fragment): three tandem FLAG® epitope tags
   2870..5053    +  CDS            BAP1: BAP1_HUMAN - Also known as KIAA0272 From Homo sapiens (Human).
   5087..5586    +  promoter       PGK promoter: mouse phosphoglycerate kinase 1 promoter
   5607..6206    +  CDS            PuroR: puromycin N-acetyltransferase; pac from Streptomyces alboniger; confers resistance to puromycin
   6220..6808    +  misc_feature   WPRE: woodchuck hepatitis virus posttranscriptional regulatory element
   6825..7343    +  CDS            nef (fragment): NEF_HV1BR - Experimental evidence at protein level: Swiss-Prot protein existence level 1. Extracellular Nef protein targets CD4(+) T-lymphocytes for apoptosis by interacting with CXCR4 surface receptors (PubMed:14990729). From Human immunodeficiency virus type 1 group M subtype B (isolate BRU/LAI) (HIV-1).
   7391..7648    +  LTR            5' LTR (truncated): truncated 5' long terminal repeat (LTR) from HIV-1
   7801..7817    -  protein_bind   lac operator: The lac repressor binds to the lac operator to inhibit transcription in E. coli. This inhibition can be relieved by adding lactose or isopropyl-β-D-thiogalactopyranoside (IPTG). lac repressor encoded by lacI
   7825..7855    -  promoter       lac promoter: promoter for the E. coli lac operon
   7870..7891    -  protein_bind   CAP binding site: CAP binding activates transcription in the presence of cAMP. E. coli catabolite activator protein
   7904..7996    -  CDS            lacI (fragment): lac repressor; lacI; The lac repressor binds to the lac operator to inhibit transcription in E. coli. This inhibition can be relieved by adding lactose or isopropyl-β-D-thiogalactopyranoside (IPTG).
   8179..8767    -  rep_origin     ori: high-copy-number ColE1/pMB1/pBR322/pUC origin of replication
   8938..9798    -  CDS            AmpR: β-lactamase; bla; confers resistance to ampicillin, carbenicillin, and related antibiotics
   9799..9903    -  promoter       AmpR promoter: bla
   9951..10085   +  polyA_signal   SV40 poly(A) signal: SV40 polyadenylation signal
  10252..329     +  CDS            nef (fragment) (across the origin): NEF_HV1BR - Experimental evidence at protein level: Swiss-Prot protein existence level 1. Extracellular Nef protein targets CD4(+) T-lymphocytes for apoptosis by interacting with CXCR4 surface receptors (PubMed:14990729). From Human immunodeficiency virus type 1 group M subtype B (isolate BRU/LAI) (HIV-1).
>Addgene plasmid #125844 | pLVX-M-Flag-BAP1-L49V | addgene full sequence | sequence record 246145 | Addgene NGS Result
TGGAAGGGCTAATTCACTCCCAAAGAAGACAAGATATCCTTGATCTGTGGATCTACCACACACAAGGCTA
CTTCCCTGATTAGCAGAACTACACACCAGGGCCAGGGGTCAGATATCCACTGACCTTTGGATGGTGCTAC
AAGCTAGTACCAGTTGAGCCAGATAAGGTAGAAGAGGCCAATAAAGGAGAGAACACCAGCTTGTTACACC
CTGTGAGCCTGCATGGGATGGATGACCCGGAGAGAGAAGTGTTAGAGTGGAGGTTTGACAGCCGCCTAGC
ATTTCATCACGTGGCCCGAGAGCTGCATCCGGAGTACTTCAAGAACTGCTGATATCGAGCTTGCTACAAG
GGACTTTCCGCTGGGGACTTTCCAGGGAGGCGTGGCCTGGGCGGGACTGGGGAGTGGCGAGCCCTCAGAT
CCTGCATATAAGCAGCTGCTTTTTGCCTGTACTGGGTCTCTCTGGTTAGACCAGATCTGAGCCTGGGAGC
TCTCTGGCTAACTAGGGAACCCACTGCTTAAGCCTCAATAAAGCTTGCCTTGAGTGCTTCAAGTAGTGTG
TGCCCGTCTGTTGTGTGACTCTGGTAACTAGAGATCCCTCAGACCCTTTTAGTCAGTGTGGAAAATCTCT
AGCAGTGGCGCCCGAACAGGGACTTGAAAGCGAAAGGGAAACCAGAGGAGCTCTCTCGACGCAGGACTCG
GCTTGCTGAAGCGCGCACGGCAAGAGGCGAGGGGCGGCGACTGGTGAGTACGCCAAAAATTTTGACTAGC
GGAGGCTAGAAGGAGAGAGATGGGTGCGAGAGCGTCAGTATTAAGCGGGGGAGAATTAGATCGCGATGGG
AAAAAATTCGGTTAAGGCCAGGGGGAAAGAAAAAATATAAATTAAAACATATAGTATGGGCAAGCAGGGA
GCTAGAACGATTCGCAGTTAATCCTGGCCTGTTAGAAACATCAGAAGGCTGTAGACAAATACTGGGACAG
CTACAACCATCCCTTCAGACAGGATCAGAAGAACTTAGATCATTATATAATACAGTAGCAACCCTCTATT
GTGTGCATCAAAGGATAGAGATAAAAGACACCAAGGAAGCTTTAGACAAGATAGAGGAAGAGCAAAACAA
AAGTAAGACCACCGCACAGCAAGCGGCCGGCCGCTGATCTTCAGACCTGGAGGAGGAGATATGAGGGACA
ATTGGAGAAGTGAATTATATAAATATAAAGTAGTAAAAATTGAACCATTAGGAGTAGCACCCACCAAGGC
AAAGAGAAGAGTGGTGCAGAGAGAAAAAAGAGCAGTGGGAATAGGAGCTTTGTTCCTTGGGTTCTTGGGA
GCAGCAGGAAGCACTATGGGCGCAGCGTCAATGACGCTGACGGTACAGGCCAGACAATTATTGTCTGGTA
TAGTGCAGCAGCAGAACAATTTGCTGAGGGCTATTGAGGCGCAACAGCATCTGTTGCAACTCACAGTCTG
GGGCATCAAGCAGCTCCAGGCAAGAATCCTGGCTGTGGAAAGATACCTAAAGGATCAACAGCTCCTGGGG
ATTTGGGGTTGCTCTGGAAAACTCATTTGCACCACTGCTGTGCCTTGGAATGCTAGTTGGAGTAATAAAT
CTCTGGAACAGATTTGGAATCACACGACCTGGATGGAGTGGGACAGAGAAATTAACAATTACACAAGCTT
AATACACTCCTTAATTGAAGAATCGCAAAACCAGCAAGAAAAGAATGAACAAGAATTATTGGAATTAGAT
AAATGGGCAAGTTTGTGGAATTGGTTTAACATAACAAATTGGCTGTGGTATATAAAATTATTCATAATGA
TAGTAGGAGGCTTGGTAGGTTTAAGAATAGTTTTTGCTGTACTTTCTATAGTGAATAGAGTTAGGCAGGG
ATATTCACCATTATCGTTTCAGACCCACCTCCCAACCCCGAGGGGACCCGACAGGCCCGAAGGAATAGAA
GAAGAAGGTGGAGAGAGAGACAGAGACAGATCCATTCGATTAGTGAACGGATCTCGACGGTATCGCCTTT
AAAAGAAAAGGGGGGATTGGGGGGTACAGTGCAGGGGAAAGAATAGTAGACATAATAGCAACAGACATAC
AAACTAAAGAATTACAAAAACAAATTACAAAAATTCAAAATTTTCGGGTTTATTACAGGGACAGCAGAGA
TCCAGTTTATCGATAAGCTTGGGAGTTCCGCGTTACATAACTTACGGTAAATGGCCCGCCTGGCTGACCG
CCCAACGACCCCCGCCCATTGACGTCAATAATGACGTATGTTCCCATAGTAACGCCAATAGGGACTTTCC
ATTGACGTCAATGGGTGGAGTATTTACGGTAAACTGCCCACTTGGCAGTACATCAAGTGTATCATATGCC
AAGTACGCCCCCTATTGACGTCAATGACGGTAAATGGCCCGCCTGGCATTATGCCCAGTACATGACCTTA
TGGGACTTTCCTACTTGGCAGTACATCTACGTATTAGTCATCGCTATTACCATGGTGATGCGGTTTTGGC
AGTACATCAATGGGCGTGGATAGCGGTTTGACTCACGGGGATTTCCAAGTCTCCACCCCATTGACGTCAA
TGGGAGTTTGTTTTGGCACCAAAATCAACGGGACTTTCCAAAATGTCGTAACAACTCCGCCCCATTGACG
CAAATGGGCGGTAGGCGTGTACGGTGGGAGGTCTATATAAGCAGAGCTCGTTTAGTGAACCGTCAGATCG
CCTGGAGACGCCATCCACGCTGTTTTGACCTCCATAGAAGACACCGACTCTACTAGAGGATCGCTAGCGC
TACCGGACTCAGATCTCGAGCTCATCGGGATCCAGGATGGACTACAAAGACGATGACGACAAGCTCGAGA
ATAAGGGCTGGCTGGAGCTGGAGAGCGACCCAGGCCTCTTCACCCTGCTCGTGGAAGATTTCGGTGTCAA
GGGGGTGCAAGTGGAGGAGATCTACGACCTTCAGAGCAAATGTCAGGGCCCTGTATATGGATTTATCTTC
GTGTTCAAATGGATCGAAGAGCGCCGGTCCCGGCGAAAGGTCTCTACCTTGGTGGATGATACGTCCGTGA
TTGATGATGATATTGTGAATAACATGTTCTTTGCCCACCAGCTGATACCCAACTCTTGTGCAACTCATGC
CTTGCTGAGCGTGCTCCTGAACTGCAGCAGCGTGGACCTGGGACCCACCCTGAGTCGCATGAAGGACTTC
ACCAAGGGTTTTAGCCCTGAGAGCAAAGGATATGCGATTGGCAATGCCCCGGAGTTGGCCAAGGCCCATA
ATAGCCATGCCAGGCCCGAGCCACGCCACCTCCCTGAGAAGCAGAATGGCCTTAGTGCAGTGCGGACCAT
GGAGGCGTTCCACTTTGTCAGCTATGTGCCTATCACAGGCCGGCTCTTTGAGCTGGATGGGCTGAAGGTC
TACCCCATTGACCATGGGCCCTGGGGGGAGGACGAGGAGTGGACAGACAAGGCCCGGCGGGTCATCATGG
AGCGTATCGGCCTCGCCACTGCAGGGGAGCCCTACCACGACATCCGCTTCAACCTGATGGCAGTGGTGCC
CGACCGCAGGATCAAGTATGAGGCCAGGCTGCATGTGCTGAAGGTGAACCGTCAGACAGTACTAGAGGCT
CTGCAGCAGCTGATAAGAGTAACACAGCCAGAGCTGATTCAGACCCACAAGTCTCAAGAGTCACAGCTGC
CTGAGGAGTCCAAGTCAGCCAGCAACAAGTCCCCGCTGGTGCTGGAAGCAAACAGGGCCCCTGCAGCCTC
TGAGGGCAACCACACAGATGGTGCAGAGGAGGCGGCTGGTTCATGCGCACAAGCCCCATCCCACAGCCCT
CCCAACAAACCCAAGCTAGTGGTGAAGCCTCCAGGCAGCAGCCTCAATGGGGTTCACCCCAACCCCACTC
CCATTGTCCAGCGGCTGCCGGCCTTTCTAGACAATCACAATTATGCCAAGTCCCCCATGCAGGAGGAAGA
AGACCTGGCGGCAGGTGTGGGCCGCAGCCGAGTTCCAGTCCGCCCACCCCAGCAGTACTCAGATGATGAG
GATGACTATGAGGATGACGAGGAGGATGACGTGCAGAACACCAACTCTGCCCTTAGGTATAAGGGGAAGG
GAACAGGGAAGCCAGGGGCATTGAGCGGTTCTGCTGATGGGCAACTGTCAGTGCTGCAGCCCAACACCAT
CAACGTCTTGGCTGAGAAGCTCAAAGAGTCCCAGAAGGACCTCTCAATTCCTCTGTCCATCAAGACTAGC
AGCGGGGCTGGGAGTCCGGCTGTGGCAGTGCCCACACACTCGCAGCCCTCACCCACCCCCAGCAATGAGA
GTACAGACACGGCCTCTGAGATCGGCAGTGCTTTCAACTCGCCACTGCGCTCGCCTATCCGCTCAGCCAA
CCCGACGCGGCCCTCCAGCCCTGTCACCTCCCACATCTCCAAGGTGCTTTTTGGAGAGGATGACAGCCTG
CTGCGTGTTGACTGCATACGCTACAACCGTGCTGTCCGTGATCTGGGTCCTGTCATCAGCACAGGCCTGC
TGCACCTGGCTGAGGATGGGGTGCTGAGTCCCCTGGCGCTGACAGAGGGTGGGAAGGGTTCCTCGCCCTC
CATCAGACCAATCCAAGGCAGCCAGGGGTCCAGCAGCCCAGTGGAGAAGGAGGTCGTGGAAGCCACGGAC
AGCAGAGAGAAGACGGGGATGGTGAGGCCTGGCGAGCCCTTGAGTGGGGAGAAATACTCACCCAAGGAGC
TGCTGGCACTGCTGAAGTGTGTGGAGGCTGAGATTGCAAACTATGAGGCGTGCCTCAAGGAGGAGGTAGA
GAAGAGGAAGAAGTTCAAGATTGATGACCAGAGAAGGACCCACAACTACGATGAGTTCATCTGCACCTTT
ATCTCCATGCTGGCTCAGGAAGGCATGCTGGCCAACCTAGTGGAGCAGAACATCTCCGTGCGGCGGCGCC
AAGGGGTCAGCATCGGCCGGCTCCACAAGCAGCGGAAGCCTGACCGGCGGAAACGCTCTCGCCCCTACAA
GGCCAAGCGCCAGTGAGAATTCCGACATGCTCTAGATAATTCTACCGGGTAGGGGAGGCGCTTTTCCCAA
GGCAGTCTGGAGCATGCGCTTTAGCAGCCCCGCTGGGCACTTGGCGCTACACAAGTGGCCTCTGGCCTCG
CACACATTCCACATCCACCGGTAGGCGCCAACCGGCTCCGTTCTTTGGTGGCCCCTTCGCGCCACCTTCT
ACTCCTCCCCTAGTCAGGAAGTTCCCCCCCGCCCCGCAGCTCGCGTCGTGCAGGACGTGACAAATGGAAG
TAGCACGTCTCACTAGTCTCGTGCAGATGGACAGCACCGCTGAGCAATGGAAGCGGGTAGGCCTTTGGGG
CAGCGGCCAATAGCAGCTTTGCTCCTTCGCTTTCTGGGCTCAGAGGCTGGGAAGGGGTGGGTCCGGGGGC
GGGCTCAGGGGCGGGCTCAGGGGCGGGGCGGGCGCCCGAAGGTCCTCCGGAGGCCCGGCATTCTGCACGC
TTCAAAAGCGCACGTCTGCCGCGCTGTTCTCCTCTTCCTCATCTCCGGGCCTTTCGACCTGCAGCCCAAG
CTTACCATGACCGAGTACAAGCCCACGGTGCGCCTCGCCACCCGCGACGACGTCCCCAGGGCCGTACGCA
CCCTCGCCGCCGCGTTCGCCGACTACCCCGCCACGCGCCACACCGTCGATCCGGACCGCCACATCGAGCG
GGTCACCGAGCTGCAAGAACTCTTCCTCACGCGCGTCGGGCTCGACATCGGCAAGGTGTGGGTCGCGGAC
GACGGCGCCGCGGTGGCGGTCTGGACCACGCCGGAGAGCGTCGAAGCGGGGGCGGTGTTCGCCGAGATCG
GCCCGCGCATGGCCGAGTTGAGCGGTTCCCGGCTGGCCGCGCAGCAACAGATGGAAGGCCTCCTGGCGCC
GCACCGGCCCAAGGAGCCCGCGTGGTTCCTGGCCACCGTCGGCGTCTCGCCCGACCACCAGGGCAAGGGT
CTGGGCAGCGCCGTCGTGCTCCCCGGAGTGGAGGCGGCCGAGCGCGCCGGGGTGCCCGCCTTCCTGGAGA
CCTCCGCGCCCCGCAACCTCCCCTTCTACGAGCGGCTCGGCTTCACCGTCACCGCCGACGTCGAGGTGCC
CGAAGGACCGCGCACCTGGTGCATGACCCGCAAGCCCGGTGCCTGACCGCGTCTGGAACAATCAACCTCT
GGATTACAAAATTTGTGAAAGATTGACTGGTATTCTTAACTATGTTGCTCCTTTTACGCTATGTGGATAC
GCTGCTTTAATGCCTTTGTATCATGCTATTGCTTCCCGTATGGCTTTCATTTTCTCCTCCTTGTATAAAT
CCTGGTTGCTGTCTCTTTATGAGGAGTTGTGGCCCGTTGTCAGGCAACGTGGCGTGGTGTGCACTGTGTT
TGCTGACGCAACCCCCACTGGTTGGGGCATTGCCACCACCTGTCAGCTCCTTTCCGGGACTTTCGCTTTC
CCCCTCCCTATTGCCACGGCGGAACTCATCGCCGCCTGCCTTGCCCGCTGCTGGACAGGGGCTCGGCTGT
TGGGCACTGACAATTCCGTGGTGTTGTCGGGGAAGCTGACGTCCTTTCCATGGCTGCTCGCCTGTGTTGC
CACCTGGATTCTGCGCGGGACGTCCTTCTGCTACGTCCCTTCGGCCCTCAATCCAGCGGACCTTCCTTCC
CGCGGCCTGCTGCCGGCTCTGCGGCCTCTTCCGCGTCTTCGCCTTCGCCCTCAGACGAGTCGGATCTCCC
TTTGGGCCGCCTCCCCGCCTGGAATTAATTCTGCAGTCGAGACCTAGAAAAACATGGAGCAATCACAAGT
AGCAATACAGCAGCTACCAATGCTGATTGTGCCTGGCTAGAAGCACAAGAGGAGGAGGAGGTGGGTTTTC
CAGTCACACCTCAGGTACCTTTAAGACCAATGACTTACAAGGCAGCTGTAGATCTTAGCCACTTTTTAAA
AGAAAAGAGGGGACTGGAAGGGCTAATTCACTCCCAACGAAGACAAGATATCCTTGATCTGTGGATCTAC
CACACACAAGGCTACTTCCCTGATTAGCAGAACTACACACCAGGGCCAGGGGTCAGATATCCACTGACCT
TTGGATGGTGCTACAAGCTAGTACCAGTTGAGCCAGATAAGGTAGAAGAGGCCAATAAAGGAGAGAACAC
CAGCTTGTTACACCCTGTGAGCCTGCATGGGATGGATGACCCGGAGAGAGAAGTGTTAGAGTGGAGGTTT
GACAGCCGCCTAGCATTTCATCACGTGGCCCGAGAGCTGCATCCGGAGTACTTCAAGAACTGCTGATATC
GAGCTTGCTACAAGGGACTTTCCGCTGGGGACTTTCCAGGGAGGCGTGGCCTGGGCGGGACTGGGGAGTG
GCGAGCCCTCAGATCCTGCATATAAGCAGCTGCTTTTTGCCTGTACTGGGTCTCTCTGGTTAGACCAGAT
CTGAGCCTGGGAGCTCTCTGGCTAACTAGGGAACCCACTGCTTAAGCCTCAATAAAGCTTGCCTTGAGTG
CTTCAAGTAGTGTGTGCCCGTCTGTTGTGTGACTCTGGTAACTAGAGATCCCTCAGACCCTTTTAGTCAG
TGTGGAAAATCTCTAGCAGTAGTAGTTCATGTCATCTTATTATTCAGTATTTATAACTTGCAAAGAAATG
AATATCAGAGAGTGAGAGGCCTTGACATTGCTAGCGTTTTACCGTCGACCTCTAGCTAGAGCTTGGCGTA
ATCATGGTCATAGCTGTTTCCTGTGTGAAATTGTTATCCGCTCACAATTCCACACAACATACGAGCCGGA
AGCATAAAGTGTAAAGCCTGGGGTGCCTAATGAGTGAGCTAACTCACATTAATTGCGTTGCGCTCACTGC
CCGCTTTCCAGTCGGGAAACCTGTCGTGCCAGCTGCATTAATGAATCGGCCAACGCGCGGGGAGAGGCGG
TTTGCGTATTGGGCGCTCTTCCGCTTCCTCGCTCACTGACTCGCTGCGCTCGGTCGTTCGGCTGCGGCGA
GCGGTATCAGCTCACTCAAAGGCGGTAATACGGTTATCCACAGAATCAGGGGATAACGCAGGAAAGAACA
TGTGAGCAAAAGGCCAGCAAAAGGCCAGGAACCGTAAAAAGGCCGCGTTGCTGGCGTTTTTCCATAGGCT
CCGCCCCCCTGACGAGCATCACAAAAATCGACGCTCAAGTCAGAGGTGGCGAAACCCGACAGGACTATAA
AGATACCAGGCGTTTCCCCCTGGAAGCTCCCTCGTGCGCTCTCCTGTTCCGACCCTGCCGCTTACCGGAT
ACCTGTCCGCCTTTCTCCCTTCGGGAAGCGTGGCGCTTTCTCATAGCTCACGCTGTAGGTATCTCAGTTC
GGTGTAGGTCGTTCGCTCCAAGCTGGGCTGTGTGCACGAACCCCCCGTTCAGCCCGACCGCTGCGCCTTA
TCCGGTAACTATCGTCTTGAGTCCAACCCGGTAAGACACGACTTATCGCCACTGGCAGCAGCCACTGGTA
ACAGGATTAGCAGAGCGAGGTATGTAGGCGGTGCTACAGAGTTCTTGAAGTGGTGGCCTAACTACGGCTA
CACTAGAAGAACAGTATTTGGTATCTGCGCTCTGCTGAAGCCAGTTACCTTCGGAAAAAGAGTTGGTAGC
TCTTGATCCGGCAAACAAACCACCGCTGGTAGCGGTGGTTTTTTTGTTTGCAAGCAGCAGATTACGCGCA
GAAAAAAAGGATCTCAAGAAGATCCTTTGATCTTTTCTACGGGGTCTGACGCTCAGTGGAACGAAAACTC
ACGTTAAGGGATTTTGGTCATGAGATTATCAAAAAGGATCTTCACCTAGATCCTTTTAAATTAAAAATGA
AGTTTTAAATCAATCTAAAGTATATATGAGTAAACTTGGTCTGACAGTTACCAATGCTTAATCAGTGAGG
CACCTATCTCAGCGATCTGTCTATTTCGTTCATCCATAGTTGCCTGACTCCCCGTCGTGTAGATAACTAC
GATACGGGAGGGCTTACCATCTGGCCCCAGTGCTGCAATGATACCGCGAGACCCACGCTCACCGGCTCCA
GATTTATCAGCAATAAACCAGCCAGCCGGAAGGGCCGAGCGCAGAAGTGGTCCTGCAACTTTATCCGCCT
CCATCCAGTCTATTAATTGTTGCCGGGAAGCTAGAGTAAGTAGTTCGCCAGTTAATAGTTTGCGCAACGT
TGTTGCCATTGCTACAGGCATCGTGGTGTCACGCTCGTCGTTTGGTATGGCTTCATTCAGCTCCGGTTCC
CAACGATCAAGGCGAGTTACATGATCCCCCATGTTGTGCAAAAAAGCGGTTAGCTCCTTCGGTCCTCCGA
TCGTTGTCAGAAGTAAGTTGGCCGCAGTGTTATCACTCATGGTTATGGCAGCACTGCATAATTCTCTTAC
TGTCATGCCATCCGTAAGATGCTTTTCTGTGACTGGTGAGTACTCAACCAAGTCATTCTGAGAATAGTGT
ATGCGGCGACCGAGTTGCTCTTGCCCGGCGTCAATACGGGATAATACCGCGCCACATAGCAGAACTTTAA
AAGTGCTCATCATTGGAAAACGTTCTTCGGGGCGAAAACTCTCAAGGATCTTACCGCTGTTGAGATCCAG
TTCGATGTAACCCACTCGTGCACCCAACTGATCTTCAGCATCTTTTACTTTCACCAGCGTTTCTGGGTGA
GCAAAAACAGGAAGGCAAAATGCCGCAAAAAAGGGAATAAGGGCGACACGGAAATGTTGAATACTCATAC
TCTTCCTTTTTCAATATTATTGAAGCATTTATCAGGGTTATTGTCTCATGAGCGGATACATATTTGAATG
TATTTAGAAAAATAAACAAATAGGGGTTCCGCGCACATTTCCCCGAAAAGTGCCACCTGACGTCGACGGA
TCGGGAGATCAACTTGTTTATTGCAGCTTATAATGGTTACAAATAAAGCAATAGCATCACAAATTTCACA
AATAAAGCATTTTTTTCACTGCATTCTAGTTGTGGTTTGTCCAAACTCATCAATGTATCTTATCATGTCT
GGATCAACTGGATAACTCAAGCTAACCAAAATCATCCCAAACTTCCCACCCCATACCCTATTACCACTGC
CAATTACCTGTGGTTTCATTTACTCTAAACCTGTGATTCCTCTGAATTATTTTCATTTTAAAGAAATTGT
ATTTGTTAAATATGTACTACAAACTTAGTAGT
